Addgene plasmid #142500: TFORF0263
Purpose: Lentiviral vector for overexpressing transcription factor ORFs with unique 24-bp barcodes. Barcodes facilitate identification of transcription factors in pooled screens.
Depositing lab: Feng Zhang. Depositing organization: Broad Institute. Publication: A transcription factor atlas of directed differentiation. Joung J, Ma S, Tay T, Geiger-Schuller KR, Kirchgatterer PC, Verdine VK, Guo B, Arias-Garcia MA, Allen WE, Singh A, Kuksenko O, Abudayyeh OO, Gootenberg JS, Fu Z, Macrae RK, Buenrostro JD, Regev A, Zhang F. Cell. 2023 Jan 5;186(1):209-229.e26. doi: 10.1016/j.cell.2022.11.026. PubMed 36608654.
Backbone
  Vector backbone: pLX_TRC317
  Backbone manufacturer: Broad Institute Genetic Perturbation Platform
  Backbone size w/o insert (bp): 8264
  Vector type: Mammalian Expression, Lentiviral
  Selectable markers: Puromycin
Growth in bacteria
  Bacterial resistance: Ampicillin, 100 μg/mL
  Growth temperature: 37°C
  Growth strain: NEB Stable
  Copy number: High Copy
Gene/Insert
  Gene/Insert name: TCF4
  Species: H. sapiens (human)
  Insert size (bp): 1727
  Entrez Gene: TCF4 (a.k.a. CDG2T, E2-2, FCD2, FECD3, ITF-2, ITF2, PTHS, SEF-2, SEF2, SEF2-1, SEF2-1A, SEF2-1B, SEF2-1D, TCF-4, bHLHb19)
  Promoter: EF1a
  Cloning method: Unknown
  Sequencing primers: 5′ GGGTGGAGACTGAAGTTAGGCCAG; 3′ CACATAGCGTAAAAGGAGCAACATAG
Terms and licenses: Academic/Nonprofit Terms; Industry Terms: Not Available to Industry
Depositor comments: XM_011526160,XM_005266754,XM_005266755,XM_005266752,ENST00000636822 . The transcription factor ORF portion of this plasmid was synthesized by Genewiz. Please test multiple small colonies in case of plasmid recombination. To make this collection available in a timely manner, a portion of this collection was not fully sequenced by Addgene. If an Addgene verified full plasmid sequence is not available, please contact us prior to placing an order to request the full sequence.
How to cite: TFORF0263 was a gift from Feng Zhang (Addgene plasmid # 142500 ; http://n2t.net/addgene:142500 ; RRID:Addgene_142500)
