[The description below was written by a language model from this plasmid's Addgene catalogue record and pLannotate feature annotations shown in this document.]
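Description:
TFORF0263 is a lentiviral mammalian expression plasmid built on the pLX_TRC317 backbone and carrying the human transcription factor TCF4 (also known as E2-2 or ITF2), a basic helix-loop-helix protein that binds E-box motifs. It belongs to a barcoded library of transcription factor ORFs. In bacteria it is maintained through a high-copy ColE1/pUC-type origin with ampicillin resistance (AmpR). An f1 origin and remnants of lac, T7 and T3 cloning elements are also present in the backbone. The depositor notes that the plasmid can recombine, as is common for LTR-containing vectors.

The viral portion has a third-generation, self-inactivating layout. An RSV promoter drives a truncated HIV-1 5' LTR, followed by the Ψ packaging signal with a partial gag sequence, the Rev response element, a cPPT/CTS and a ΔU3 3' LTR, with an SV40 polyadenylation signal downstream. Within the transferred region, an SV40 early promoter drives puromycin N-acetyltransferase for selection of transduced cells. A separate EF-1α promoter drives the TCF4 ORF, which was made synthetically. The annotation tool matched this ORF to the rat Tcf4 orthologue, but the catalogue entry lists it as human. A WPRE downstream of the ORF enhances transcript expression.

According to the record, each library member carries a unique 24-bp barcode, although the feature table does not annotate it. The short U6 promoter fragment between the ORF and the WPRE is likely just a partial match. The barcode allows the overexpressed factor to be identified in pooled screens, such as screens for transcription factors that direct cell differentiation.
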