Features (pLannotate 1.2.2; 31 found; start..end, strand, type, name):
      5..231     +  promoter       RSV promoter: Rous sarcoma virus enhancer/promoter
    232..412     +  LTR            5' LTR (truncated): truncated 5' long terminal repeat (LTR) from HIV-1
    459..584     +  misc_feature   HIV-1 Ψ: packaging signal of human immunodeficiency virus type 1
    568..931     +  CDS            HIV-1 gag (fragment): gag protein from human immunodeficiency virus 1; gag
   1077..1310    +  misc_feature   RRE: The Rev response element (RRE) of HIV-1 allows for Rev-dependent mRNA export from the nucleus to the cytoplasm.
   1687..1713    +  CDS            Rev (fragment): human immunodeficiency virus 1 (HIV-1) Rev protein; rev; enhances nuclear export of unspliced and incompletely spliced viral mRNAs
   1720..1743    +  promoter       SV40 promoter (fragment): SV40 early promoter
   1744..1815    +  promoter       SV40 promoter (fragment): SV40 enhancer and early promoter
   1839..1974    +  rep_origin     SV40 ori: SV40 origin of replication
   2020..2616    +  CDS            PuroR (fragment): puromycin N-acetyltransferase; pac from Streptomyces; confers resistance to puromycin
   2665..2782    +  misc_feature   cPPT/CTS: central polypurine tract and central termination sequence of HIV-1
   2847..2913    +  CDS            small t antigen (fragment): SV40 (simian virus 40) small t antigen
   2920..4098    +  promoter       EF-1α promoter: strong constitutive promoter for human elongation factor EF-1α
   4115..5737    +  CDS            Tcf4 (fragment): ITF2_RAT - Also known as Itf2, Sef2. Experimental evidence at protein level: Swiss-Prot protein existence level 1. Transcription factor that binds to the immunoglobulin enhancer Mu-E5/KE5-motif. Involved in the initiation of neuronal differentiation. Activates transcription by binding to the E box (5'- CANNTG-3'). Binds to the E-box present in the somatostatin receptor 2 initiator element (SSTR2-INR) to activate transcription (By similarity). Interacts with the CCAAT displacement protein (CDP2) to bind the tyrosine hydroxylase enhancer. From Rattus norvegicus (Rat).
   5753..5806    +  promoter       U6 promoter (fragment): RNA polymerase III promoter for human U6 snRNA
   5848..6436    +  misc_feature   WPRE: woodchuck hepatitis virus posttranscriptional regulatory element
   6487..6506    +  misc_feature   cPPT/CTS (fragment): central polypurine tract and central termination sequence of HIV-1
   6508..6741    +  LTR            3' LTR (ΔU3): self-inactivating 3' long terminal repeat (LTR) from HIV-1
   6819..6940    +  polyA_signal   SV40 poly(A) signal: SV40 polyadenylation signal
   6980..7115    +  rep_origin     SV40 ori: SV40 origin of replication
   7136..7154    -  promoter       T7 promoter: promoter for bacteriophage T7 RNA polymerase
   7162..7317    +  CDS            lacZα (fragment): LacZα fragment of β-galactosidase; lacZ fragment
   7322..7750    +  rep_origin     f1 ori (sequence partly withheld): f1 bacteriophage origin of replication; arrow indicates direction of (+) strand synthesis
   7803..7907    +  promoter       AmpR promoter: bla
   7908..8768    +  CDS            AmpR: β-lactamase; bla; confers resistance to ampicillin, carbenicillin, and related antibiotics
   8939..9527    +  rep_origin     ori: high-copy-number ColE1/pMB1/pBR322/pUC origin of replication
   9710..9802    +  CDS            lacI (fragment): lac repressor; lacI; The lac repressor binds to the lac operator to inhibit transcription in E. coli. This inhibition can be relieved by adding lactose or isopropyl-β-D-thiogalactopyranoside (IPTG).
   9815..9836    +  protein_bind   CAP binding site: CAP binding activates transcription in the presence of cAMP. E. coli catabolite activator protein
   9851..9881    +  promoter       lac promoter: promoter for the E. coli lac operon
   9889..9905    +  protein_bind   lac operator: The lac repressor binds to the lac operator to inhibit transcription in E. coli. This inhibition can be relieved by adding lactose or isopropyl-β-D-thiogalactopyranoside (IPTG). lac repressor encoded by lacI
   9950..9968    +  promoter       T3 promoter: promoter for bacteriophage T3 RNA polymerase
>Addgene plasmid #142500 | TFORF0263 | addgene full sequence | sequence record 397240 | Addgene NGS Result
TTAATGTAGTCTTATGCAATACTCTTGTAGTCTTGCAACATGGTAACGATGAGTTAGCAACATGCCTTAC
AAGGAGAGAAAAAGCACCGTGCATGCCGATTGGTGGAAGTAAGGTGGTACGATCGTGCCTTATTAGGAAG
GCAACAGACGGGTCTGACATGGATTGGACGAACCACTGAATTGCCGCATTGCAGAGATATTGTATTTAAG
TGCCTAGCTCGATACATAAACGGGTCTCTCTGGTTAGACCAGATCTGAGCCTGGGAGCTCTCTGGCTAAC
TAGGGAACCCACTGCTTAAGCCTCAATAAAGCTTGCCTTGAGTGCTTCAAGTAGTGTGTGCCCGTCTGTT
GTGTGACTCTGGTAACTAGAGATCCCTCAGACCCTTTTAGTCAGTGTGGAAAATCTCTAGCAGTGGCGCC
CGAACAGGGACTTGAAAGCGAAAGGGAAACCAGAGGAGCTCTCTCGACGCAGGACTCGGCTTGCTGAAGC
GCGCACGGCAAGAGGCGAGGGGCGGCGACTGGTGAGTACGCCAAAAATTTTGACTAGCGGAGGCTAGAAG
GAGAGAGATGGGTGCGAGAGCGTCAGTATTAAGCGGGGGAGAATTAGATCGCGATGGGAAAAAATTCGGT
TAAGGCCAGGGGGAAAGAAAAAATATAAATTAAAACATATAGTATGGGCAAGCAGGGAGCTAGAACGATT
CGCAGTTAATCCTGGCCTGTTAGAAACATCAGAAGGCTGTAGACAAATACTGGGACAGCTACAACCATCC
CTTCAGACAGGATCAGAAGAACTTAGATCATTATATAATACAGTAGCAACCCTCTATTGTGTGCATCAAA
GGATAGAGATAAAAGACACCAAGGAAGCTTTAGACAAGATAGAGGAAGAGCAAAACAAAAGTAAGACCAC
CGCACAGCAAGCGGCCGCTGATCTTCAGACCTGGAGGAGGAGATATGAGGGACAATTGGAGAAGTGAATT
ATATAAATATAAAGTAGTAAAAATTGAACCATTAGGAGTAGCACCCACCAAGGCAAAGAGAAGAGTGGTG
CAGAGAGAAAAAAGAGCAGTGGGAATAGGAGCTTTGTTCCTTGGGTTCTTGGGAGCAGCAGGAAGCACTA
TGGGCGCAGCGTCAATGACGCTGACGGTACAGGCCAGACAATTATTGTCTGGTATAGTGCAGCAGCAGAA
CAATTTGCTGAGGGCTATTGAGGCGCAACAGCATCTGTTGCAACTCACAGTCTGGGGCATCAAGCAGCTC
CAGGCAAGAATCCTGGCTGTGGAAAGATACCTAAAGGATCAACAGCTCCTGGGGATTTGGGGTTGCTCTG
GAAAACTCATTTGCACCACTGCTGTGCCTTGGAATGCTAGTTGGAGTAATAAATCTCTGGAACAGATTTG
GAATCACACGACCTGGATGGAGTGGGACAGAGAAATTAACAATTACACAAGCTTAATACACTCCTTAATT
GAAGAATCGCAAAACCAGCAAGAAAAGAATGAACAAGAATTATTGGAATTAGATAAATGGGCAAGTTTGT
GGAATTGGTTTAACATAACAAATTGGCTGTGGTATATAAAATTATTCATAATGATAGTAGGAGGCTTGGT
AGGTTTAAGAATAGTTTTTGCTGTACTTTCTATAGTGAATAGAGTTAGGCAGGGATATTCACCATTATCG
TTTCAGACCCACCTCCCAACCCCGAGGGGACCCATGCATTGCATCTCAATTAGTCAGCAACCAGGTGTGG
AAAGTCCCCAGGCTCCCCAGCAGGCAGAAGTATGCAAAGCATGCGTCTCAATTAGTCAGCAACCATAGTC
CCGCCCCTAACTCCGCCCATCCCGCCCCTAACTCCGCCCAGTTCCGCCCATTCTCCGCCCCATGGCTGAC
TAATTTTTTTTATTTATGCAGAGGCCGAGGCCGCCTCGGCCTCTGAGCTATTCCAGAAGTAGTGAGGAGG
CTTTTTTGGAGGCCTAGGCTTTTGCAAAAAGCTTTCTAGAGGTACCACCGGAGCTTACCATGACCGAGTA
CAAGCCCACGGTGCGCCTCGCCACCCGCGACGACGTCCCCAGGGCCGTACGCACCCTCGCCGCCGCGTTC
GCCGACTACCCCGCCACGCGCCACACCGTCGATCCGGACCGCCACATCGAGCGGGTCACCGAGCTGCAAG
AACTCTTCCTCACGCGCGTCGGGCTCGACATCGGCAAGGTGTGGGTCGCGGACGACGGCGCCGCCGTGGC
GGTCTGGACCACGCCGGAGAGCGTCGAAGCGGGGGCGGTGTTCGCCGAGATCGGCCCGCGCATGGCCGAG
TTGAGCGGTTCCCGGCTGGCCGCGCAGCAACAGATGGAAGGCCTCCTGGCGCCGCACCGGCCCAAGGAGC
CCGCGTGGTTCCTGGCCACCGTCGGCGTCTCGCCCGACCACCAGGGCAAGGGTCTGGGCAGCGCCGTCGT
GCTCCCCGGAGTGGAGGCGGCCGAGCGCGCCGGGGTGCCCGCCTTCCTGGAGACCTCCGCGCCCCGCAAC
CTCCCCTTCTACGAGCGGCTCGGCTTCACCGTCACCGCCGACGTCGAGGTGCCCGAAGGACCGCGCACCT
GGTGCATGACCCGCAAGCCCGGTGCCAGTTAACGAATTCTAGATCTTGAGACAAATGGCAGTATTCATCC
ACAATTTTAAAAGAAAAGGGGGGATTGGGGGGTACAGTGCAGGGGAAAGAATAGTAGACATAATAGCAAC
AGACATACAAACTAAAGAATTACAAAAACAAATTACAAAAATTCAAAATTTTCGGGTTTATTACAGGGAC
AGCAGAGATCCACTTTGGCGCCGGCTCGAGGCCTGCAGGTGCAAAGATGGATAAAGTTTTAAACAGAGAG
GAATCTTTGCAGCTAATGGACCTTCTAGGTCTTGAAAGGAGTGGGAATTGGCTCCGGTGCCCGTCAGTGG
GCAGAGCGCACATCGCCCACAGTCCCCGAGAAGTTGGGGGGAGGGGTCGGCAATTGAACCGGTGCCTAGA
GAAGGTGGCGCGGGGTAAACTGGGAAAGTGATGTCGTGTACTGGCTCCGCCTTTTTCCCGAGGGTGGGGG
AGAACCGTATATAAGTGCAGTAGTCGCCGTGAACGTTCTTTTTCGCAACGGGTTTGCCGCCAGAACACAG
GTAAGTGCCGTGTGTGGTTCCCGCGGGCCTGGCCTCTTTACGGGTTATGGCCCTTGCGTGCCTTGAATTA
CTTCCACCTGGCTGCAGTACGTGATTCTTGATCCCGAGCTTCGGGTTGGAAGTGGGTGGGAGAGTTCGAG
GCCTTGCGCTTAAGGAGCCCCTTCGCCTCGTGCTTGAGTTGAGGCCTGGCCTGGGCGCTGGGGCCGCCGC
GTGCGAATCTGGTGGCACCTTCGCGCCTGTCTCGCTGCTTTCGATAAGTCTCTAGCCATTTAAAATTTTT
GATGACCTGCTGCGACGCTTTTTTTCTGGCAAGATAGTCTTGTAAATGCGGGCCAAGATCTGCACACTGG
TATTTCGGTTTTTGGGGCCGCGGGCGGCGACGGGGCCCGTGCGTCCCAGCGCACATGTTCGGCGAGGCGG
GGCCTGCGAGCGCGGCCACCGAGAATCGGACGGGGGTAGTCTCAAGCTGGCCGGCCTGCTCTGGTGCCTG
GCCTCGCGCCGCCGTGTATCGCCCCGCCCTGGGCGGCAAGGCTGGCCCGGTCGGCACCAGTTGCGTGAGC
GGAAAGATGGCCGCTTCCCGGCCCTGCTGCAGGGAGCTCAAAATGGAGGACGCGGCGCTCGGGAGAGCGG
GCGGGTGAGTCACCCACACAAAGGAAAAGGGCCTTTCCGTCCTCAGCCGTCGCTTCATGTGACTCCACGG
AGTACCGGGCGCCGTCCAGGCACCTCGATTAGTTCTCGAGCTTTTGGAGTACGTCGTCTTTAGGTTGGGG
GGAGGGGTTTTATGCGATGGAGTTTCCCCACACTGAGTGGGTGGAGACTGAAGTTAGGCCAGCTTGGCAC
TTGATGTAATTCTCCTTGGAATTTGCCCTTTTTGAGTTTGGATCTTGGTTCATTCTCAAGCCTCAGACAG
TGGTTCAAAGTTTTTTTCTTCCATTTCAGGTGTCGTGAGGCTAGCACCGCCACCATGGATATGGGCAACC
CAGGAACCCTTTCGCCCACCAAACCTGGTTCCCAGTACTATCAGTATTCTAGCAATAATCCCCGAAGGAG
GCCTCTTCACAGTAGTGCCATGGAGGTACAGACAAAGAAAGTTCGAAAAGTTCCTCCAGGTTTGCCATCT
TCAGTCTATGCTCCATCAGCAAGCACTGCCGACTACAATAGGGACTCGCCAGGCTATCCTTCCTCCAAAC
CAGCAACCAGCACTTTCCCTAGCTCCTTCTTCATGCAAGATGGCCATCACAGCAGTGACCCTTGGAGCTC
CTCCAGTGGGATGAATCAGCCTGGCTATGCAGGAATGTTGGGCAACTCTTCTCATATTCCACAGTCCAGC
AGCTACTGTAGCCTGCATCCACATGAACGTTTGAGCTATCCATCACACTCCTCAGCAGACATCAATTCCA
GTCTTCCTCCGATGTCCACTTTCCATCGTAGTGGTACAAACCATTACAGCACCTCTTCCTGTACGCCTCC
TGCCAACGGGACAGACAGTATAATGGCAAATAGAGGAAGCGGGGCAGCCGGCAGCTCCCAGACTGGAGAT
GCTCTGGGGAAAGCACTTGCTTCGATCTATTCTCCAGATCACACTAACAACAGCTTTTCATCAAACCCTT
CAACTCCTGTTGGCTCTCCTCCATCTCTCTCAGCAGGCACAGCTGTTTGGTCTAGAAATGGAGGACAGGC
CTCATCGTCTCCTAATTATGAAGGACCCTTACACTCTTTGCAAAGCCGAATTGAAGATCGTTTAGAAAGA
CTGGATGATGCTATTCATGTTCTCCGGAACCATGCAGTGGGCCCATCCACAGCTATGCCTGGTGGTCATG
GGGACATGCATGGAATCATTGGACCTTCTCATAATGGAGCCATGGGTGGTCTGGGCTCAGGGTATGGAAC
CGGCCTTCTTTCAGCCAACAGACATTCACTCATGGTGGGGACCCATCGTGAAGATGGCGTGGCCCTGAGA
GGCAGCCATTCTCTTCTGCCAAACCAGGTTCCGGTTCCACAGCTTCCTGTCCAGTCTGCGACTTCCCCTG
ACCTGAACCCACCCCAGGACCCTTACAGAGGCATGCCACCAGGACTACAGGGGCAGAGTGTCTCCTCTGG
CAGCTCTGAGATCAAATCCGATGACGAGGGTGATGAGAACCTGCAAGACACGAAATCTTCGGAGGACAAG
AAATTAGATGACGACAAGAAGGATATCAAATCAATTACTAGGTCAAGATCTAGCAATAATGACGATGAGG
ACCTGACACCAGAGCAGAAGGCAGAGCGTGAGAAGGAGCGGAGGATGGCCAACAATGCCCGAGAGCGTCT
GCGGGTCCGTGACATCAACGAGGCTTTCAAAGAGCTCGGCCGCATGGTGCAGCTCCACCTCAAGAGTGAC
AAGCCCCAGACCAAGCTCCTGATCCTCCACCAGGCGGTGGCCGTCATCCTCAGTCTGGAGCAGCAAGTCC
GAGAAAGGAATCTGAATCCGAAAGCTGCGTGTCTGAAAAGAAGGGAGGAAGAGAAGGTGTCCTCAGAGCC
TCCCCCTCTCTCCTTGGCCGGCCCACACCCTGGAATGGGAGACGCATCGAATCACATGGGACAGATGTAG
TAATGAACTAGTCCGTAACTTGAAAGTATTTCGATTTCTTGGCTTTATATATCTTGTGGAAAGGACGACA
TGAAGAGCATATCTTGCGGACGACGCGTTAAGTCGACAATCAACCTCTGGATTACAAAATTTGTGAAAGA
TTGACTGGTATTCTTAACTATGTTGCTCCTTTTACGCTATGTGGATACGCTGCTTTAATGCCTTTGTATC
ATGCTATTGCTTCCCGTATGGCTTTCATTTTCTCCTCCTTGTATAAATCCTGGTTGCTGTCTCTTTATGA
GGAGTTGTGGCCCGTTGTCAGGCAACGTGGCGTGGTGTGCACTGTGTTTGCTGACGCAACCCCCACTGGT
TGGGGCATTGCCACCACCTGTCAGCTCCTTTCCGGGACTTTCGCTTTCCCCCTCCCTATTGCCACGGCGG
AACTCATCGCCGCCTGCCTTGCCCGCTGCTGGACAGGGGCTCGGCTGTTGGGCACTGACAATTCCGTGGT
GTTGTCGGGGAAATCATCGTCCTTTCCTTGGCTGCTCGCCTGTGTTGCCACCTGGATTCTGCGCGGGACG
TCCTTCTGCTACGTCCCTTCGGCCCTCAATCCAGCGGACCTTCCTTCCCGCGGCCTGCTGCCGGCTCTGC
GGCCTCTTCCGCGTCTTCGCCTTCGCCCTCAGACGAGTCGGATCTCCCTTTGGGCCGCCTCCCCGCGTCG
ACTTTAAGACCAATGACTTACAAGGCAGCTGTAGATCTTAGCCACTTTTTAAAAGAAAAGGGGGGACTGG
AAGGGCTAATTCACTCCCAACGAAGACAAGATCTGCTTTTTGCTTGTACTGGGTCTCTCTGGTTAGACCA
GATCTGAGCCTGGGAGCTCTCTGGCTAACTAGGGAACCCACTGCTTAAGCCTCAATAAAGCTTGCCTTGA
GTGCTTCAAGTAGTGTGTGCCCGTCTGTTGTGTGACTCTGGTAACTAGAGATCCCTCAGACCCTTTTAGT
CAGTGTGGAAAATCTCTAGCAGTACGTATAGTAGTTCATGTCATCTTATTATTCAGTATTTATAACTTGC
AAAGAAATGAATATCAGAGAGTGAGAGGAACTTGTTTATTGCAGCTTATAATGGTTACAAATAAAGCAAT
AGCATCACAAATTTCACAAATAAAGCATTTTTTTCACTGCATTCTAGTTGTGGTTTGTCCAAACTCATCA
ATGTATCTTATCATGTCTGGCTCTAGCTATCCCGCCCCTAACTCCGCCCATCCCGCCCCTAACTCCGCCC
AGTTCCGCCCATTCTCCGCCCCATGGCTGACTAATTTTTTTTATTTATGCAGAGGCCGAGGCCGCCTCGG
CCTCTGAGCTATTCCAGAAGTAGTGAGGAGGCTTTTTTGGAGGCCTAGGGACGTACCCAATTCGCCCTAT
AGTGAGTCGTATTACGCGCGCTCACTGGCCGTCGTTTTACAACGTCGTGACTGGGAAAACCCTGGCGTTA
CCCAACTTAATCGCCTTGCAGCACATCCCCCTTTCGCCAGCTGGCGTAATAGCGAAGAGGCCCGCACCGA
TCGCCCTTCCCAACAGTTGCGCAGCCTGAATGGCGAATGGG
[124 nt withheld, positions 7322-7445]
C
[91 nt withheld, positions 7447-7537]
A
[49 nt withheld, positions 7539-7587]
CCTTTGACGTTGGAGTCCACGTTCTTT
[37 nt withheld, positions 7615-7651]
ACCCTATCTCGGTCTATTCTTTTGATTTATAAGGGATTTTGCCGATTTCGGCCTATTGGTTAAAAAATGA
GCTGATTTAACAAAAATTTAACGCGAATTTTAACAAAATATTAACGCTTACAATTTAGGTGGCACTTTTC
GGGGAAATGTGCGCGGAACCCCTATTTGTTTATTTTTCTAAATACATTCAAATATGTATCCGCTCATGAG
ACAATAACCCTGATAAATGCTTCAATAATATTGAAAAAGGAAGAGTATGAGTATTCAACATTTCCGTGTC
GCCCTTATTCCCTTTTTTGCGGCATTTTGCCTTCCTGTTTTTGCTCACCCAGAAACGCTGGTGAAAGTAA
AAGATGCTGAAGATCAGTTGGGTGCACGAGTGGGTTACATCGAACTGGATCTCAACAGCGGTAAGATCCT
TGAGAGTTTTCGCCCCGAAGAACGTTTTCCAATGATGAGCACTTTTAAAGTTCTGCTATGTGGCGCGGTA
TTATCCCGTATTGACGCCGGGCAAGAGCAACTCGGTCGCCGCATACACTATTCTCAGAATGACTTGGTTG
AGTACTCACCAGTCACAGAAAAGCATCTTACGGATGGCATGACAGTAAGAGAATTATGCAGTGCTGCCAT
AACCATGAGTGATAACACTGCGGCCAACTTACTTCTGACAACGATCGGAGGACCGAAGGAGCTAACCGCT
TTTTTGCACAACATGGGGGATCATGTAACTCGCCTTGATCGTTGGGAACCGGAGCTGAATGAAGCCATAC
CAAACGACGAGCGTGACACCACGATGCCTGTAGCAATGGCAACAACGTTGCGCAAACTATTAACTGGCGA
ACTACTTACTCTAGCTTCCCGGCAACAATTAATAGACTGGATGGAGGCGGATAAAGTTGCAGGACCACTT
CTGCGCTCGGCCCTTCCGGCTGGCTGGTTTATTGCTGATAAATCTGGAGCCGGTGAGCGTGGGTCTCGCG
GTATCATTGCAGCACTGGGGCCAGATGGTAAGCCCTCCCGTATCGTAGTTATCTACACGACGGGGAGTCA
GGCAACTATGGATGAACGAAATAGACAGATCGCTGAGATAGGTGCCTCACTGATTAAGCATTGGTAACTG
TCAGACCAAGTTTACTCATATATACTTTAGATTGATTTAAAACTTCATTTTTAATTTAAAAGGATCTAGG
TGAAGATCCTTTTTGATAATCTCATGACCAAAATCCCTTAACGTGAGTTTTCGTTCCACTGAGCGTCAGA
CCCCGTAGAAAAGATCAAAGGATCTTCTTGAGATCCTTTTTTTCTGCGCGTAATCTGCTGCTTGCAAACA
AAAAAACCACCGCTACCAGCGGTGGTTTGTTTGCCGGATCAAGAGCTACCAACTCTTTTTCCGAAGGTAA
CTGGCTTCAGCAGAGCGCAGATACCAAATACTGTTCTTCTAGTGTAGCCGTAGTTAGGCCACCACTTCAA
GAACTCTGTAGCACCGCCTACATACCTCGCTCTGCTAATCCTGTTACCAGTGGCTGCTGCCAGTGGCGAT
AAGTCGTGTCTTACCGGGTTGGACTCAAGACGATAGTTACCGGATAAGGCGCAGCGGTCGGGCTGAACGG
GGGGTTCGTGCACACAGCCCAGCTTGGAGCGAACGACCTACACCGAACTGAGATACCTACAGCGTGAGCT
ATGAGAAAGCGCCACGCTTCCCGAAGGGAGAAAGGCGGACAGGTATCCGGTAAGCGGCAGGGTCGGAACA
GGAGAGCGCACGAGGGAGCTTCCAGGGGGAAACGCCTGGTATCTTTATAGTCCTGTCGGGTTTCGCCACC
TCTGACTTGAGCGTCGATTTTTGTGATGCTCGTCAGGGGGGCGGAGCCTATGGAAAAACGCCAGCAACGC
GGCCTTTTTACGGTTCCTGGCCTTTTGCTGGCCTTTTGCTCACATGTTCTTTCCTGCGTTATCCCCTGAT
TCTGTGGATAACCGTATTACCGCCTTTGAGTGAGCTGATACCGCTCGCCGCAGCCGAACGACCGAGCGCA
GCGAGTCAGTGAGCGAGGAAGCGGAAGAGCGCCCAATACGCAAACCGCCTCTCCCCGCGCGTTGGCCGAT
TCATTAATGCAGCTGGCACGACAGGTTTCCCGACTGGAAAGCGGGCAGTGAGCGCAACGCAATTAATGTG
AGTTAGCTCACTCATTAGGCACCCCAGGCTTTACACTTTATGCTTCCGGCTCGTATGTTGTGTGGAATTG
TGAGCGGATAACAATTTCACACAGGAAACAGCTATGACCATGATTACGCCAAGCGCGCAATTAACCCTCA
CTAAAGGGAACAAAAGCTGGAGCTGCAAGC
