>Addgene plasmid #142500 | TFORF0263 | depositor partial sequence | sequence record 279638 | Insert
ACCGCCACCATGGATATGGGCAACCCAGGAACCCTTTCGCCCACCAAACCTGGTTCCCAGTACTATCAGT
ATTCTAGCAATAATCCCCGAAGGAGGCCTCTTCACAGTAGTGCCATGGAGGTACAGACAAAGAAAGTTCG
AAAAGTTCCTCCAGGTTTGCCATCTTCAGTCTATGCTCCATCAGCAAGCACTGCCGACTACAATAGGGAC
TCGCCAGGCTATCCTTCCTCCAAACCAGCAACCAGCACTTTCCCTAGCTCCTTCTTCATGCAAGATGGCC
ATCACAGCAGTGACCCTTGGAGCTCCTCCAGTGGGATGAATCAGCCTGGCTATGCAGGAATGTTGGGCAA
CTCTTCTCATATTCCACAGTCCAGCAGCTACTGTAGCCTGCATCCACATGAACGTTTGAGCTATCCATCA
CACTCCTCAGCAGACATCAATTCCAGTCTTCCTCCGATGTCCACTTTCCATCGTAGTGGTACAAACCATT
ACAGCACCTCTTCCTGTACGCCTCCTGCCAACGGGACAGACAGTATAATGGCAAATAGAGGAAGCGGGGC
AGCCGGCAGCTCCCAGACTGGAGATGCTCTGGGGAAAGCACTTGCTTCGATCTATTCTCCAGATCACACT
AACAACAGCTTTTCATCAAACCCTTCAACTCCTGTTGGCTCTCCTCCATCTCTCTCAGCAGGCACAGCTG
TTTGGTCTAGAAATGGAGGACAGGCCTCATCGTCTCCTAATTATGAAGGACCCTTACACTCTTTGCAAAG
CCGAATTGAAGATCGTTTAGAAAGACTGGATGATGCTATTCATGTTCTCCGGAACCATGCAGTGGGCCCA
TCCACAGCTATGCCTGGTGGTCATGGGGACATGCATGGAATCATTGGACCTTCTCATAATGGAGCCATGG
GTGGTCTGGGCTCAGGGTATGGAACCGGCCTTCTTTCAGCCAACAGACATTCACTCATGGTGGGGACCCA
TCGTGAAGATGGCGTGGCCCTGAGAGGCAGCCATTCTCTTCTGCCAAACCAGGTTCCGGTTCCACAGCTT
CCTGTCCAGTCTGCGACTTCCCCTGACCTGAACCCACCCCAGGACCCTTACAGAGGCATGCCACCAGGAC
TACAGGGGCAGAGTGTCTCCTCTGGCAGCTCTGAGATCAAATCCGATGACGAGGGTGATGAGAACCTGCA
AGACACGAAATCTTCGGAGGACAAGAAATTAGATGACGACAAGAAGGATATCAAATCAATTACTAGGTCA
AGATCTAGCAATAATGACGATGAGGACCTGACACCAGAGCAGAAGGCAGAGCGTGAGAAGGAGCGGAGGA
TGGCCAACAATGCCCGAGAGCGTCTGCGGGTCCGTGACATCAACGAGGCTTTCAAAGAGCTCGGCCGCAT
GGTGCAGCTCCACCTCAAGAGTGACAAGCCCCAGACCAAGCTCCTGATCCTCCACCAGGCGGTGGCCGTC
ATCCTCAGTCTGGAGCAGCAAGTCCGAGAAAGGAATCTGAATCCGAAAGCTGCGTGTCTGAAAAGAAGGG
AGGAAGAGAAGGTGTCCTCAGAGCCTCCCCCTCTCTCCTTGGCCGGCCCACACCCTGGAATGGGAGACGC
ATCGAATCACATGGGACAGATGTAGTAATGAACTAGTCCGTAACTTGAAAGTATTTCGATTTCTTGGCTT
TATATATCTTGTGGAAAGGACGACATGAAGAGCATATCTTGCGGACG
