>Addgene plasmid #142500 | TFORF0263 | depositor partial sequence | sequence record 279639 | Barcode
CATGAAGAGCATATCTTGCGGACG
